>Addgene plasmid #82548 | oma-2 ORF in L4440 | addgene partial sequence | sequence record 167834 | L4440 5'-AGCGAGTCAGTGAGCGAG-3'
GGGAGACCGGCAGATCTGATTTCACCACAATTCAAGGTGCTTGGCAATGTCCATGGCAAGTTGATCAAGT
CCAGGAATTGGAAGAGTTGTCTCGTTTCCAATCATCGGATTGTTGATAGACTTCAGAAGAATAGACTGAG
CAGACTCCGAGTTGGCTTGGCAGGCAGCATCTGCAGCAGCAGAAGCAGCTGTGAGTGGAGACGAATCACT
ATCTTGAGACGGAGTTGATCCAGAGGAAGAATATCCCGAAACTCCTCCCGGCGTTGATTGTTTTCCAAGC
ATAGAGTATTGCATGTTCCCGGCTGCTCCAATAAGCATAGACTCAAACGGACTGATTGGACGAGTTGCCA
TATTCAGACTATCCAGTGCGAAGAAAGTTGATGGATCCAACGGCCAGCTTGATGGTGGGCGATTCCCGGC
TTCTGTAAAATTATTTTGAATTAATCATCAATATTCAATTTTCATACCCTCAGTCTCAAGTGGCTTCTTC
GATGGCAACTCGTATCGTGGTCCACGAATGCTAACTGGGGTTGGACCCAATGGCATATTTGCTGCTGGCT
CATCTGGTGTGCATGGCCTTGCAAACATATCAAATTGTTGAGGGCCGGCTGTAGAACGACCTCCATTCAT
GATATGATGCTCCATTTGATCGCGAAGGTCGGCCAAAGCATGACGTTGCGAAACCTGTTGAAGGTTTGAT
TAAAGTGGAAAATTAAAAAGTTATCTTACCTCGAACAATTTATCGGCTCGAATGTATGCATTTGGTCCAT
TGTCCGGATGAATGAAAAGACAGCGTTTTCCATATGGGCACAGCCCAGTAGTAGTGTACTTATCGCAGAG
CTTCGTCCGGTACTTATTGTTTTGACGTGCCCCGATCCTGTAAAATATG
