>Addgene plasmid #82548 | oma-2 ORF in L4440 | addgene partial sequence | sequence record 167842 | M13-F20 5'-TGTAAAACGACGGCCAGT-3'
CCCTCGAGGTCGACGGTATCGATAAGCTTGATTATGGATATGCTCAAGGAAAATGTTATCCAGAATAATG
AGTGAGCCACTTTTATCATAGTTTCTCAATTTTAATTTTCTTTTTTAAGGGCTCGTACAGAGTCGAGTGT
TGAACCACCGCATCCCGATATGATGGAGACTGTTCCGGAAGAACAGCAAAAACCGATTTCTCATATCGAC
GATTTGCTTTCCGAGACCGCTAACCTGATGGCTGTCAAGGAGCAGCTTCTCAAGGAGATTGCTGAGTAAT
TCTATAGGATAAATGGACTGTTTCTTAAATTTTATCTCCTCAGAAACGAGCATATTCATTCGATGCAAAT
GAGAGCTCTTCAAAATCTTCCACAGGAAGCTATTCTCCCACTGCAATATCATGCTGATCCAAGACGCCGT
CACCGAATGCAAAAACCGGAATCGTACAAGACTGTCATATGTCAGGCTTGGTTGGAGTCGAAGACATGTG
CTTTCGCGGAGAACTGTCGTTTTGCTCACGGCGAAGAGGAGCTTCGTCCATCTCTGTTGGTTTGAACATT
GAATTAAGATTACACAACATATTTTACAGGATCGGGGCACGTCAAAACAATAAGTACCGGACGAAGCTCT
GCGATAAGTACACTACTACTGGGCTGTGCCCATATGGAAAACGCTGTCTTTTCATTCATCCGGACAATGG
ACCAAATGCATACATTCGAGCCGATAAATTGTTCGAGGTAAGATAACTTTTTAATTTTCCACTTTAATCA
AACCTTCAACAGGTTTCGCAACGTCATGCTTTGGCCGACCTTCGCGATCAAATGGAGCATCATATCATGA
ATGGAGGTCGTTCTACAGCCGGCCCTCAACAATTTGATATGTTTGCAAGGCCATGCACACCAGATGAGCC
AGCAGCAAATATGCCATTGGGTCCACC
