[The description below was written by a language model from this plasmid's Addgene catalogue record.]
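Description:
oma-2 ORF in L4440 is an RNAi feeding construct for Caenorhabditis elegans, built by placing the open reading frame of the nematode gene oma-2 into the L4440 backbone. L4440 is the standard worm RNAi feeding vector. Its cloning site is generally known to be flanked by two convergent T7 promoters, so both strands of an insert are transcribed and anneal into double-stranded RNA. The record itself provides no feature table and does not list the promoters, the origin of replication, the cloning sites used or the insert size, so these details rest on general knowledge of the backbone rather than on annotation of this particular plasmid. The plasmid is maintained in E. coli under ampicillin selection, and its copy number is recorded as unknown.

Although catalogued as a worm expression vector, the construct is not meant to produce OMA-2 protein in the animal. In the usual feeding approach, such a plasmid is carried by a bacterial strain that supplies T7 RNA polymerase. Worms that eat these bacteria take up the dsRNA, which triggers systemic RNA interference and knocks down the endogenous oma-2 transcript. The stated purpose is exactly this, oma-2 knockdown by feeding. The associated publication concerns RNA recognition by the related oocyte maturation determinant OMA-1, which suggests the construct was used to deplete oma-2 in studies of oocyte maturation and germline RNA regulation, though the record does not describe specific experiments. No tags, reporters or worm selection markers are noted.
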