Addgene plasmid #82548: oma-2 ORF in L4440
Purpose: oma-2 RNAi feeding construct
Depositing lab: Sean Ryder. Depositing organization: University of Massachusetts, Worcester. Publication: RNA recognition by the Caenorhabditis elegans oocyte maturation determinant OMA-1. Kaymak E, Ryder SP. J Biol Chem. 2013 Oct 18;288(42):30463-72. doi: 10.1074/jbc.M113.496547. Epub 2013 Sep 6. PubMed 24014033.
Backbone
  Vector backbone: L4440
  Vector type: Worm Expression
Growth in bacteria
  Bacterial resistance: Ampicillin, 100 μg/mL
  Growth temperature: 37°C
  Growth strain: DH5alpha
  Copy number: Unknown
Gene/Insert
  Gene/Insert name: oma-2 ORF
  Species: C. elegans (nematode)
Terms and licenses: Academic/Nonprofit Terms; Industry Terms: Not Available to Industry
How to cite: oma-2 ORF in L4440 was a gift from Sean Ryder (Addgene plasmid # 82548 ; http://n2t.net/addgene:82548 ; RRID:Addgene_82548)
